>Addgene plasmid #142947 | TFORF2479 | addgene full sequence | sequence record 462916 | Addgene NGS Result
TTAATGTAGTCTTATGCAATACTCTTGTAGTCTTGCAACATGGTAACGATGAGTTAGCAACATGCCTTAC
AAGGAGAGAAAAAGCACCGTGCATGCCGATTGGTGGAAGTAAGGTGGTACGATCGTGCCTTATTAGGAAG
GCAACAGACGGGTCTGACATGGATTGGACGAACCACTGAATTGCCGCATTGCAGAGATATTGTATTTAAG
TGCCTAGCTCGATACATAAACGGGTCTCTCTGGTTAGACCAGATCTGAGCCTGGGAGCTCTCTGGCTAAC
TAGGGAACCCACTGCTTAAGCCTCAATAAAGCTTGCCTTGAGTGCTTCAAGTAGTGTGTGCCCGTCTGTT
GTGTGACTCTGGTAACTAGAGATCCCTCAGACCCTTTTAGTCAGTGTGGAAAATCTCTAGCAGTGGCGCC
CGAACAGGGACTTGAAAGCGAAAGGGAAACCAGAGGAGCTCTCTCGACGCAGGACTCGGCTTGCTGAAGC
GCGCACGGCAAGAGGCGAGGGGCGGCGACTGGTGAGTACGCCAAAAATTTTGACTAGCGGAGGCTAGAAG
GAGAGAGATGGGTGCGAGAGCGTCAGTATTAAGCGGGGGAGAATTAGATCGCGATGGGAAAAAATTCGGT
TAAGGCCAGGGGGAAAGAAAAAATATAAATTAAAACATATAGTATGGGCAAGCAGGGAGCTAGAACGATT
CGCAGTTAATCCTGGCCTGTTAGAAACATCAGAAGGCTGTAGACAAATACTGGGACAGCTACAACCATCC
CTTCAGACAGGATCAGAAGAACTTAGATCATTATATAATACAGTAGCAACCCTCTATTGTGTGCATCAAA
GGATAGAGATAAAAGACACCAAGGAAGCTTTAGACAAGATAGAGGAAGAGCAAAACAAAAGTAAGACCAC
CGCACAGCAAGCGGCCGCTGATCTTCAGACCTGGAGGAGGAGATATGAGGGACAATTGGAGAAGTGAATT
ATATAAATATAAAGTAGTAAAAATTGAACCATTAGGAGTAGCACCCACCAAGGCAAAGAGAAGAGTGGTG
CAGAGAGAAAAAAGAGCAGTGGGAATAGGAGCTTTGTTCCTTGGGTTCTTGGGAGCAGCAGGAAGCACTA
TGGGCGCAGCGTCAATGACGCTGACGGTACAGGCCAGACAATTATTGTCTGGTATAGTGCAGCAGCAGAA
CAATTTGCTGAGGGCTATTGAGGCGCAACAGCATCTGTTGCAACTCACAGTCTGGGGCATCAAGCAGCTC
CAGGCAAGAATCCTGGCTGTGGAAAGATACCTAAAGGATCAACAGCTCCTGGGGATTTGGGGTTGCTCTG
GAAAACTCATTTGCACCACTGCTGTGCCTTGGAATGCTAGTTGGAGTAATAAATCTCTGGAACAGATTTG
GAATCACACGACCTGGATGGAGTGGGACAGAGAAATTAACAATTACACAAGCTTAATACACTCCTTAATT
GAAGAATCGCAAAACCAGCAAGAAAAGAATGAACAAGAATTATTGGAATTAGATAAATGGGCAAGTTTGT
GGAATTGGTTTAACATAACAAATTGGCTGTGGTATATAAAATTATTCATAATGATAGTAGGAGGCTTGGT
AGGTTTAAGAATAGTTTTTGCTGTACTTTCTATAGTGAATAGAGTTAGGCAGGGATATTCACCATTATCG
TTTCAGACCCACCTCCCAACCCCGAGGGGACCCATGCATTGCATCTCAATTAGTCAGCAACCAGGTGTGG
AAAGTCCCCAGGCTCCCCAGCAGGCAGAAGTATGCAAAGCATGCGTCTCAATTAGTCAGCAACCATAGTC
CCGCCCCTAACTCCGCCCATCCCGCCCCTAACTCCGCCCAGTTCCGCCCATTCTCCGCCCCATGGCTGAC
TAATTTTTTTTATTTATGCAGAGGCCGAGGCCGCCTCGGCCTCTGAGCTATTCCAGAAGTAGTGAGGAGG
CTTTTTTGGAGGCCTAGGCTTTTGCAAAAAGCTTTCTAGAGGTACCACCGGAGCTTACCATGACCGAGTA
CAAGCCCACGGTGCGCCTCGCCACCCGCGACGACGTCCCCAGGGCCGTACGCACCCTCGCCGCCGCGTTC
GCCGACTACCCCGCCACGCGCCACACCGTCGATCCGGACCGCCACATCGAGCGGGTCACCGAGCTGCAAG
AACTCTTCCTCACGCGCGTCGGGCTCGACATCGGCAAGGTGTGGGTCGCGGACGACGGCGCCGCCGTGGC
GGTCTGGACCACGCCGGAGAGCGTCGAAGCGGGGGCGGTGTTCGCCGAGATCGGCCCGCGCATGGCCGAG
TTGAGCGGTTCCCGGCTGGCCGCGCAGCAACAGATGGAAGGCCTCCTGGCGCCGCACCGGCCCAAGGAGC
CCGCGTGGTTCCTGGCCACCGTCGGCGTCTCGCCCGACCACCAGGGCAAGGGTCTGGGCAGCGCCGTCGT
GCTCCCCGGAGTGGAGGCGGCCGAGCGCGCCGGGGTGCCCGCCTTCCTGGAGACCTCCGCGCCCCGCAAC
CTCCCCTTCTACGAGCGGCTCGGCTTCACCGTCACCGCCGACGTCGAGGTGCCCGAAGGACCGCGCACCT
GGTGCATGACCCGCAAGCCCGGTGCCAGTTAACGAATTCTAGATCTTGAGACAAATGGCAGTATTCATCC
ACAATTTTAAAAGAAAAGGGGGGATTGGGGGGTACAGTGCAGGGGAAAGAATAGTAGACATAATAGCAAC
AGACATACAAACTAAAGAATTACAAAAACAAATTACAAAAATTCAAAATTTTCGGGTTTATTACAGGGAC
AGCAGAGATCCACTTTGGCGCCGGCTCGAGGCCTGCAGGTGCAAAGATGGATAAAGTTTTAAACAGAGAG
GAATCTTTGCAGCTAATGGACCTTCTAGGTCTTGAAAGGAGTGGGAATTGGCTCCGGTGCCCGTCAGTGG
GCAGAGCGCACATCGCCCACAGTCCCCGAGAAGTTGGGGGGAGGGGTCGGCAATTGAACCGGTGCCTAGA
GAAGGTGGCGCGGGGTAAACTGGGAAAGTGATGTCGTGTACTGGCTCCGCCTTTTTCCCGAGGGTGGGGG
AGAACCGTATATAAGTGCAGTAGTCGCCGTGAACGTTCTTTTTCGCAACGGGTTTGCCGCCAGAACACAG
GTAAGTGCCGTGTGTGGTTCCCGCGGGCCTGGCCTCTTTACGGGTTATGGCCCTTGCGTGCCTTGAATTA
CTTCCACCTGGCTGCAGTACGTGATTCTTGATCCCGAGCTTCGGGTTGGAAGTGGGTGGGAGAGTTCGAG
GCCTTGCGCTTAAGGAGCCCCTTCGCCTCGTGCTTGAGTTGAGGCCTGGCCTGGGCGCTGGGGCCGCCGC
GTGCGAATCTGGTGGCACCTTCGCGCCTGTCTCGCTGCTTTCGATAAGTCTCTAGCCATTTAAAATTTTT
GATGACCTGCTGCGACGCTTTTTTTCTGGCAAGATAGTCTTGTAAATGCGGGCCAAGATCTGCACACTGG
TATTTCGGTTTTTGGGGCCGCGGGCGGCGACGGGGCCCGTGCGTCCCAGCGCACATGTTCGGCGAGGCGG
GGCCTGCGAGCGCGGCCACCGAGAATCGGACGGGGGTAGTCTCAAGCTGGCCGGCCTGCTCTGGTGCCTG
GCCTCGCGCCGCCGTGTATCGCCCCGCCCTGGGCGGCAAGGCTGGCCCGGTCGGCACCAGTTGCGTGAGC
GGAAAGATGGCCGCTTCCCGGCCCTGCTGCAGGGAGCTCAAAATGGAGGACGCGGCGCTCGGGAGAGCGG
GCGGGTGAGTCACCCACACAAAGGAAAAGGGCCTTTCCGTCCTCAGCCGTCGCTTCATGTGACTCCACGG
AGTACCGGGCGCCGTCCAGGCACCTCGATTAGTTCTCGAGCTTTTGGAGTACGTCGTCTTTAGGTTGGGG
GGAGGGGTTTTATGCGATGGAGTTTCCCCACACTGAGTGGGTGGAGACTGAAGTTAGGCCAGCTTGGCAC
TTGATGTAATTCTCCTTGGAATTTGCCCTTTTTGAGTTTGGATCTTGGTTCATTCTCAAGCCTCAGACAG
TGGTTCAAAGTTTTTTTCTTCCATTTCAGGTGTCGTGAGGCTAGCACCGCCACCATGGCCCAGTCGCCTC
CTCCGCAGAGCCTCCTCGGCCACGACCACTGGATCTTCGCCCAGGGCTGGGGCTGGGCCGGCCACTGGGA
CTCCACGTCCCCGGCCTCCTCCTCCGATTCGTCGGGTTCGTGCCCCTGCGACGGCGCCCGCGGACTCCCG
CAGCCACAGCCTCCGAGCTGCAGCTCCCGAGCCGCAGAGGCAGCCGCGACGACGCCCAGACGAGCGCGCA
CCGGACCAGCGGGCGGACAGCGGCAGAGCGCCAGCGAGCGGGAGAAACTGCGCATGCGCACGCTGGCCCG
CGCCCTGCACGAGTTGCGCCGCTTTCTGCCTCCCTCCTTGGCGCCGGCCGGCCAGAGCCTGACCAAGATC
GAGACGCTGCGCCTGGCCATCCGCTACATCGGCCACCTATCGGCCGTGCTGGGTCTCAGCGAGGAGAGTC
TGCAGTGCCGGCGCAGGCAGCGCGGGGACGCGGGGTCCCCTTGGGGCTGCCCGCTGTGCCCCGACCGTGG
CCCCGCAGAGGCGCAGACGCAGGCGGAGGGGCAGGGGCAAGGGCAGGGGCAGGGGCAGGGGCAAGGGCAG
GGGCAAGGACAGGGGCAAGGACAGGGGCAAGGGCAGGGGCGCAGGCCGGGCCTGGTCTCCGCCGTCCTCG
CCGAGGCGTCCTGGGGATCCCCGTCCGCCTGCCCCGGAGCCCAAGCCGCACCCGAGCGCCTGGGGAGGGG
GGTCCACGACACGGATCCCTGGGCAACACCCCCTTACTGCCCCAAGATACAGTCGCCCCCGTATTCGTCC
CAAGGGACAACCTCCGACGCGTCTCTTTGGACGCCACCCCAAGGCTGTCCCTGGACGCAGTCGTCCCCAG
AGCCCCGGAACCCACCAGTGCCCTGGACGGCGGCCCCAGCAACTTTGGAGCTGGCCGCAGTGTACCAGGG
TCTCTCTGTGTCTCCAGAGCCCTGTCTGTCGCTGGGAGCTCCATCTCTCCTGCCCCACCCATCATGCCAG
AGACTGCAGCCTCAGACCCCCGGGAGGTGCTGGAGCCACAGTGCAGAGGTGGTGCCCAACTCAGAGGACC
AGGGACCGGGCGCCGCCTTCCAGCTCAGTGAAGCAAGCCCTCCCCAGAGCTCAGGCCTGCGGTTCAGTGG
CTGCCCTGAACTTTGGCAAGAAGATCTGGAGGGGGCCCGCCTGGGCATCTTCTACTAGTAATGAACTAGT
CCGTAACTTGAAAGTATTTCGATTTCTTGGCTTTATATATCTTGTGGAAAGGACGATCCGACAGAAGGCC
CTAGGCGCATACGCGTTAAGTCGACAATCAACCTCTGGATTACAAAATTTGTGAAAGATTGACTGGTATT
CTTAACTATGTTGCTCCTTTTACGCTATGTGGATACGCTGCTTTAATGCCTTTGTATCATGCTATTGCTT
CCCGTATGGCTTTCATTTTCTCCTCCTTGTATAAATCCTGGTTGCTGTCTCTTTATGAGGAGTTGTGGCC
CGTTGTCAGGCAACGTGGCGTGGTGTGCACTGTGTTTGCTGACGCAACCCCCACTGGTTGGGGCATTGCC
ACCACCTGTCAGCTCCTTTCCGGGACTTTCGCTTTCCCCCTCCCTATTGCCACGGCGGAACTCATCGCCG
CCTGCCTTGCCCGCTGCTGGACAGGGGCTCGGCTGTTGGGCACTGACAATTCCGTGGTGTTGTCGGGGAA
ATCATCGTCCTTTCCTTGGCTGCTCGCCTGTGTTGCCACCTGGATTCTGCGCGGGACGTCCTTCTGCTAC
GTCCCTTCGGCCCTCAATCCAGCGGACCTTCCTTCCCGCGGCCTGCTGCCGGCTCTGCGGCCTCTTCCGC
GTCTTCGCCTTCGCCCTCAGACGAGTCGGATCTCCCTTTGGGCCGCCTCCCCGCGTCGACTTTAAGACCA
ATGACTTACAAGGCAGCTGTAGATCTTAGCCACTTTTTAAAAGAAAAGGGGGGACTGGAAGGGCTAATTC
ACTCCCAACGAAGACAAGATCTGCTTTTTGCTTGTACTGGGTCTCTCTGGTTAGACCAGATCTGAGCCTG
GGAGCTCTCTGGCTAACTAGGGAACCCACTGCTTAAGCCTCAATAAAGCTTGCCTTGAGTGCTTCAAGTA
GTGTGTGCCCGTCTGTTGTGTGACTCTGGTAACTAGAGATCCCTCAGACCCTTTTAGTCAGTGTGGAAAA
TCTCTAGCAGTACGTATAGTAGTTCATGTCATCTTATTATTCAGTATTTATAACTTGCAAAGAAATGAAT
ATCAGAGAGTGAGAGGAACTTGTTTATTGCAGCTTATAATGGTTACAAATAAAGCAATAGCATCACAAAT
TTCACAAATAAAGCATTTTTTTCACTGCATTCTAGTTGTGGTTTGTCCAAACTCATCAATGTATCTTATC
ATGTCTGGCTCTAGCTATCCCGCCCCTAACTCCGCCCATCCCGCCCCTAACTCCGCCCAGTTCCGCCCAT
TCTCCGCCCCATGGCTGACTAATTTTTTTTATTTATGCAGAGGCCGAGGCCGCCTCGGCCTCTGAGCTAT
TCCAGAAGTAGTGAGGAGGCTTTTTTGGAGGCCTAGGGACGTACCCAATTCGCCCTATAGTGAGTCGTAT
TACGCGCGCTCACTGGCCGTCGTTTTACAACGTCGTGACTGGGAAAACCCTGGCGTTACCCAACTTAATC
GCCTTGCAGCACATCCCCCTTTCGCCAGCTGGCGTAATAGCGAAGAGGCCCGCACCGATCGCCCTTCCCA
ACAGTTGCGCAGCCTGAATGGCGAATGGG
[124 nt withheld, positions 6890-7013]
C
[91 nt withheld, positions 7015-7105]
A
[49 nt withheld, positions 7107-7155]
CCTTTGACGTTGGAGTCCACGTTCTTT
[37 nt withheld, positions 7183-7219]
ACCCTATCTCGGTCTATTCTTTTGATTTATAAGGGATTTTGCCGATTTCGGCCTATTGGTTAAAAAATGA
GCTGATTTAACAAAAATTTAACGCGAATTTTAACAAAATATTAACGCTTACAATTTAGGTGGCACTTTTC
GGGGAAATGTGCGCGGAACCCCTATTTGTTTATTTTTCTAAATACATTCAAATATGTATCCGCTCATGAG
ACAATAACCCTGATAAATGCTTCAATAATATTGAAAAAGGAAGAGTATGAGTATTCAACATTTCCGTGTC
GCCCTTATTCCCTTTTTTGCGGCATTTTGCCTTCCTGTTTTTGCTCACCCAGAAACGCTGGTGAAAGTAA
AAGATGCTGAAGATCAGTTGGGTGCACGAGTGGGTTACATCGAACTGGATCTCAACAGCGGTAAGATCCT
TGAGAGTTTTCGCCCCGAAGAACGTTTTCCAATGATGAGCACTTTTAAAGTTCTGCTATGTGGCGCGGTA
TTATCCCGTATTGACGCCGGGCAAGAGCAACTCGGTCGCCGCATACACTATTCTCAGAATGACTTGGTTG
AGTACTCACCAGTCACAGAAAAGCATCTTACGGATGGCATGACAGTAAGAGAATTATGCAGTGCTGCCAT
AACCATGAGTGATAACACTGCGGCCAACTTACTTCTGACAACGATCGGAGGACCGAAGGAGCTAACCGCT
TTTTTGCACAACATGGGGGATCATGTAACTCGCCTTGATCGTTGGGAACCGGAGCTGAATGAAGCCATAC
CAAACGACGAGCGTGACACCACGATGCCTGTAGCAATGGCAACAACGTTGCGCAAACTATTAACTGGCGA
ACTACTTACTCTAGCTTCCCGGCAACAATTAATAGACTGGATGGAGGCGGATAAAGTTGCAGGACCACTT
CTGCGCTCGGCCCTTCCGGCTGGCTGGTTTATTGCTGATAAATCTGGAGCCGGTGAGCGTGGGTCTCGCG
GTATCATTGCAGCACTGGGGCCAGATGGTAAGCCCTCCCGTATCGTAGTTATCTACACGACGGGGAGTCA
GGCAACTATGGATGAACGAAATAGACAGATCGCTGAGATAGGTGCCTCACTGATTAAGCATTGGTAACTG
TCAGACCAAGTTTACTCATATATACTTTAGATTGATTTAAAACTTCATTTTTAATTTAAAAGGATCTAGG
TGAAGATCCTTTTTGATAATCTCATGACCAAAATCCCTTAACGTGAGTTTTCGTTCCACTGAGCGTCAGA
CCCCGTAGAAAAGATCAAAGGATCTTCTTGAGATCCTTTTTTTCTGCGCGTAATCTGCTGCTTGCAAACA
AAAAAACCACCGCTACCAGCGGTGGTTTGTTTGCCGGATCAAGAGCTACCAACTCTTTTTCCGAAGGTAA
CTGGCTTCAGCAGAGCGCAGATACCAAATACTGTTCTTCTAGTGTAGCCGTAGTTAGGCCACCACTTCAA
GAACTCTGTAGCACCGCCTACATACCTCGCTCTGCTAATCCTGTTACCAGTGGCTGCTGCCAGTGGCGAT
AAGTCGTGTCTTACCGGGTTGGACTCAAGACGATAGTTACCGGATAAGGCGCAGCGGTCGGGCTGAACGG
GGGGTTCGTGCACACAGCCCAGCTTGGAGCGAACGACCTACACCGAACTGAGATACCTACAGCGTGAGCT
ATGAGAAAGCGCCACGCTTCCCGAAGGGAGAAAGGCGGACAGGTATCCGGTAAGCGGCAGGGTCGGAACA
GGAGAGCGCACGAGGGAGCTTCCAGGGGGAAACGCCTGGTATCTTTATAGTCCTGTCGGGTTTCGCCACC
TCTGACTTGAGCGTCGATTTTTGTGATGCTCGTCAGGGGGGCGGAGCCTATGGAAAAACGCCAGCAACGC
GGCCTTTTTACGGTTCCTGGCCTTTTGCTGGCCTTTTGCTCACATGTTCTTTCCTGCGTTATCCCCTGAT
TCTGTGGATAACCGTATTACCGCCTTTGAGTGAGCTGATACCGCTCGCCGCAGCCGAACGACCGAGCGCA
GCGAGTCAGTGAGCGAGGAAGCGGAAGAGCGCCCAATACGCAAACCGCCTCTCCCCGCGCGTTGGCCGAT
TCATTAATGCAGCTGGCACGACAGGTTTCCCGACTGGAAAGCGGGCAGTGAGCGCAACGCAATTAATGTG
AGTTAGCTCACTCATTAGGCACCCCAGGCTTTACACTTTATGCTTCCGGCTCGTATGTTGTGTGGAATTG
TGAGCGGATAACAATTTCACACAGGAAACAGCTATGACCATGATTACGCCAAGCGCGCAATTAACCCTCA
CTAAAGGGAACAAAAGCTGGAGCTGCAAGC
Features (pLannotate 1.2.2; 31 found; start..end, strand, type, name):
      5..231     +  promoter       RSV promoter: Rous sarcoma virus enhancer/promoter
    232..412     +  LTR            5' LTR (truncated): truncated 5' long terminal repeat (LTR) from HIV-1
    459..584     +  misc_feature   HIV-1 Ψ: packaging signal of human immunodeficiency virus type 1
    568..931     +  CDS            HIV-1 gag (fragment): gag protein from human immunodeficiency virus 1; gag
   1077..1310    +  misc_feature   RRE: The Rev response element (RRE) of HIV-1 allows for Rev-dependent mRNA export from the nucleus to the cytoplasm.
   1687..1713    +  CDS            Rev (fragment): human immunodeficiency virus 1 (HIV-1) Rev protein; rev; enhances nuclear export of unspliced and incompletely spliced viral mRNAs
   1720..1743    +  promoter       SV40 promoter (fragment): SV40 early promoter
   1744..1815    +  promoter       SV40 promoter (fragment): SV40 enhancer and early promoter
   1839..1974    +  rep_origin     SV40 ori: SV40 origin of replication
   2020..2616    +  CDS            PuroR (fragment): puromycin N-acetyltransferase; pac from Streptomyces; confers resistance to puromycin
   2665..2782    +  misc_feature   cPPT/CTS: central polypurine tract and central termination sequence of HIV-1
   2847..2913    +  CDS            small t antigen (fragment): SV40 (simian virus 40) small t antigen
   2920..4098    +  promoter       EF-1α promoter: strong constitutive promoter for human elongation factor EF-1α
   4115..5305    +  CDS            MESP2: MESP2_HUMAN - Also known as BHLHC6, SCDO2. Experimental evidence at protein level: Swiss-Prot protein existence level 1. Transcription factor with important role in somitogenesis. Defines the rostrocaudal patterning of the somite by participating in distinct Notch pathways. Regulates also the FGF signaling pathway. Specifies the rostral half of the somites. Generates rostro-caudal polarity of somites by down-regulating in the presumptive rostral domain DLL1, a Notch ligand. Participates in the segment border formation by activating in the anterior presomitic mesoderm LFNG, a negative regulator
   5321..5374    +  promoter       U6 promoter (fragment): RNA polymerase III promoter for human U6 snRNA
   5416..6004    +  misc_feature   WPRE: woodchuck hepatitis virus posttranscriptional regulatory element
   6055..6074    +  misc_feature   cPPT/CTS (fragment): central polypurine tract and central termination sequence of HIV-1
   6076..6309    +  LTR            3' LTR (ΔU3): self-inactivating 3' long terminal repeat (LTR) from HIV-1
   6387..6508    +  polyA_signal   SV40 poly(A) signal: SV40 polyadenylation signal
   6548..6683    +  rep_origin     SV40 ori: SV40 origin of replication
   6704..6722    -  promoter       T7 promoter: promoter for bacteriophage T7 RNA polymerase
   6730..6885    +  CDS            lacZα (fragment): LacZα fragment of β-galactosidase; lacZ fragment
   6890..7318    +  rep_origin     f1 ori (sequence partly withheld): f1 bacteriophage origin of replication; arrow indicates direction of (+) strand synthesis
   7371..7475    +  promoter       AmpR promoter: bla
   7476..8336    +  CDS            AmpR: β-lactamase; bla; confers resistance to ampicillin, carbenicillin, and related antibiotics
   8507..9095    +  rep_origin     ori: high-copy-number ColE1/pMB1/pBR322/pUC origin of replication
   9278..9370    +  CDS            lacI (fragment): lac repressor; lacI; The lac repressor binds to the lac operator to inhibit transcription in E. coli. This inhibition can be relieved by adding lactose or isopropyl-β-D-thiogalactopyranoside (IPTG).
   9383..9404    +  protein_bind   CAP binding site: CAP binding activates transcription in the presence of cAMP. E. coli catabolite activator protein
   9419..9449    +  promoter       lac promoter: promoter for the E. coli lac operon
   9457..9473    +  protein_bind   lac operator: The lac repressor binds to the lac operator to inhibit transcription in E. coli. This inhibition can be relieved by adding lactose or isopropyl-β-D-thiogalactopyranoside (IPTG). lac repressor encoded by lacI
   9518..9536    +  promoter       T3 promoter: promoter for bacteriophage T3 RNA polymerase
