[The description below was written by a language model from this plasmid's Addgene catalogue record and pLannotate feature annotations shown in this document.]
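Description:
TFORF2479 is a lentiviral mammalian expression plasmid built on the pLX_TRC317 backbone, carrying the human transcription factor MESP2 (also known as bHLHc6 or SCDO2) as one member of a barcoded transcription factor ORF collection. It is propagated in E. coli through a high-copy ColE1/pUC-type origin with ampicillin selection (AmpR/β-lactamase). An f1 origin and remnants of a lac/lacZα cloning region with T3 and T7 promoters are also present in the bacterial portion. The depositor notes that the plasmid can recombine, a common issue for LTR-containing vectors.

The viral cassette has a third-generation layout. An RSV promoter drives a truncated HIV-1 5' LTR, followed by the Ψ packaging signal with a gag fragment, the Rev response element, a cPPT/CTS, and a self-inactivating ΔU3 3' LTR with a downstream SV40 polyadenylation signal. Within the transfer region, an SV40 early promoter/origin segment precedes the puromycin N-acetyltransferase gene, allowing puromycin selection of transduced cells. Downstream, the strong constitutive EF-1α promoter drives the MESP2 ORF, which was synthesized from the reference transcript. A WPRE after the ORF enhances transcript stability and expression. The record states that each ORF in the collection is paired with a unique 24-bp barcode. The barcode is not annotated as a feature, so its exact position is not given, although a short region matching a U6 promoter fragment lies between the ORF and the WPRE.

MESP2 is a bHLH factor involved in somitogenesis and rostrocaudal somite patterning through Notch-related pathways. The construct is intended for overexpressing it in mammalian cells, individually or in pooled screens where barcodes identify which factor each cell received, as in directed differentiation studies.
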