Addgene plasmid #142947: TFORF2479
Purpose: Lentiviral vector for overexpressing transcription factor ORFs with unique 24-bp barcodes. Barcodes facilitate identification of transcription factors in pooled screens.
Depositing lab: Feng Zhang. Depositing organization: Broad Institute. Publication: A transcription factor atlas of directed differentiation. Joung J, Ma S, Tay T, Geiger-Schuller KR, Kirchgatterer PC, Verdine VK, Guo B, Arias-Garcia MA, Allen WE, Singh A, Kuksenko O, Abudayyeh OO, Gootenberg JS, Fu Z, Macrae RK, Buenrostro JD, Regev A, Zhang F. Cell. 2023 Jan 5;186(1):209-229.e26. doi: 10.1016/j.cell.2022.11.026. PubMed 36608654.
Backbone
  Vector backbone: pLX_TRC317
  Backbone manufacturer: Broad Institute Genetic Perturbation Platform
  Backbone size w/o insert (bp): 8264
  Vector type: Mammalian Expression, Lentiviral
  Selectable markers: Puromycin
Growth in bacteria
  Bacterial resistance: Ampicillin, 100 μg/mL
  Growth temperature: 30°C
  Growth strain: NEB Stable
  Copy number: High Copy
Gene/Insert
  Gene/Insert name: MESP2
  Species: H. sapiens (human)
  Insert size (bp): 1295
  Entrez Gene: MESP2 (a.k.a. SCDO2, bHLHc6)
  Promoter: EF1a
  Cloning method: Unknown
  Sequencing primers: 5′ GGGTGGAGACTGAAGTTAGGCCAG; 3′ CACATAGCGTAAAAGGAGCAACATAG
Terms and licenses: Academic/Nonprofit Terms; Industry Terms: Not Available to Industry
Depositor comments: NM_001039958,ENST00000341735 . The transcription factor ORF portion of this plasmid was synthesized by Genewiz. Please test multiple small colonies in case of plasmid recombination. To make this collection available in a timely manner, a portion of this collection was not fully sequenced by Addgene. If an Addgene verified full plasmid sequence is not available, please contact us prior to placing an order to request the full sequence.
How to cite: TFORF2479 was a gift from Feng Zhang (Addgene plasmid # 142947 ; http://n2t.net/addgene:142947 ; RRID:Addgene_142947)
