>Addgene plasmid #142947 | TFORF2479 | depositor partial sequence | sequence record 280979 | Insert
ACCGCCACCATGGCCCAGTCGCCTCCTCCGCAGAGCCTCCTCGGCCACGACCACTGGATCTTCGCCCAGG
GCTGGGGCTGGGCCGGCCACTGGGACTCCACGTCCCCGGCCTCCTCCTCCGATTCGTCGGGTTCGTGCCC
CTGCGACGGCGCCCGCGGACTCCCGCAGCCACAGCCTCCGAGCTGCAGCTCCCGAGCCGCAGAGGCAGCC
GCGACGACGCCCAGACGAGCGCGCACCGGACCAGCGGGCGGACAGCGGCAGAGCGCCAGCGAGCGGGAGA
AACTGCGCATGCGCACGCTGGCCCGCGCCCTGCACGAGTTGCGCCGCTTTCTGCCTCCCTCCTTGGCGCC
GGCCGGCCAGAGCCTGACCAAGATCGAGACGCTGCGCCTGGCCATCCGCTACATCGGCCACCTATCGGCC
GTGCTGGGTCTCAGCGAGGAGAGTCTGCAGTGCCGGCGCAGGCAGCGCGGGGACGCGGGGTCCCCTTGGG
GCTGCCCGCTGTGCCCCGACCGTGGCCCCGCAGAGGCGCAGACGCAGGCGGAGGGGCAGGGGCAAGGGCA
GGGGCAGGGGCAGGGGCAAGGGCAGGGGCAAGGACAGGGGCAAGGACAGGGGCAAGGGCAGGGGCGCAGG
CCGGGCCTGGTCTCCGCCGTCCTCGCCGAGGCGTCCTGGGGATCCCCGTCCGCCTGCCCCGGAGCCCAAG
CCGCACCCGAGCGCCTGGGGAGGGGGGTCCACGACACGGATCCCTGGGCAACACCCCCTTACTGCCCCAA
GATACAGTCGCCCCCGTATTCGTCCCAAGGGACAACCTCCGACGCGTCTCTTTGGACGCCACCCCAAGGC
TGTCCCTGGACGCAGTCGTCCCCAGAGCCCCGGAACCCACCAGTGCCCTGGACGGCGGCCCCAGCAACTT
TGGAGCTGGCCGCAGTGTACCAGGGTCTCTCTGTGTCTCCAGAGCCCTGTCTGTCGCTGGGAGCTCCATC
TCTCCTGCCCCACCCATCATGCCAGAGACTGCAGCCTCAGACCCCCGGGAGGTGCTGGAGCCACAGTGCA
GAGGTGGTGCCCAACTCAGAGGACCAGGGACCGGGCGCCGCCTTCCAGCTCAGTGAAGCAAGCCCTCCCC
AGAGCTCAGGCCTGCGGTTCAGTGGCTGCCCTGAACTTTGGCAAGAAGATCTGGAGGGGGCCCGCCTGGG
CATCTTCTACTAGTAATGAACTAGTCCGTAACTTGAAAGTATTTCGATTTCTTGGCTTTATATATCTTGT
GGAAAGGACGATCCGACAGAAGGCCCTAGGCGCAT
