>Addgene plasmid #142947 | TFORF2479 | depositor partial sequence | sequence record 280980 | Barcode
TCCGACAGAAGGCCCTAGGCGCAT
